>Addgene plasmid #125210 | R9-WT | addgene full sequence | sequence record 249151 | Addgene NGS Result
CATGAAGAATCTGCTTAGGGTTAGGCGTTTTGCGCTGCTTCGCGATGTACGGGCCAGATATACGCGTTGA
CATTGATTATTGACTAGTTATTAATAGTAATCAATTACGGGGTCATTAGTTCATAGCCCATATATGGAGT
TCCGCGTTACATAACTTACGGTAAATGGCCCGCCTGGCTGACCGCCCAACGACCCCCGCCCATTGACGTC
AATAATGACGTATGTTCCCATAGTAACGCCAATAGGGACTTTCCATTGACGTCAATGGGTGGAGTATTTA
CGGTAAACTGCCCACTTGGCAGTACATCAAGTGTATCATATGCCAAGTACGCCCCCTATTGACGTCAATG
ACGGTAAATGGCCCGCCTGGCATTATGCCCAGTACATGACCTTATGGGACTTTCCTACTTGGCAGTACAT
CTACGTATTAGTCATCGCTATTACCATGGTGATGCGGTTTTGGCAGTACATCAATGGGCGTGGATAGCGG
TTTGACTCACGGGGATTTCCAAGTCTCCACCCCATTGACGTCAATGGGAGTTTGTTTTGGCACCAAAATC
AACGGGACTTTCCAAAATGTCGTAACAACTCCGCCCCATTGACGCAAATGGGCGGTAGGCGTGTACGGTG
GGAGGTCTATATAAGCAGAGCTCTCTGGCTAACTAGAGAACCCACTGCTTACTGGCTTATCGAAATTAAT
ACGACTCACTATAGGGAGACCCAAGCTGGCTAGCGTTTAAACTTAAGCTTGCCACCATGAGCAAGGGCGA
GGAGCTGTTCACCGGGGTGGTGCCCATCCTGGTCGAGCTGGACGGCGACGTAAACGGCCACAAGTTCAGC
GTGTCCGGCGAGGGCGAGGGCGATGCCACCTACGGCAAGCTGACCCTGAAGTTCATCTGCACCACCGGCA
AGCTGCCCGTGCCCTGGCCCACCCTCGTGACCACCCTGACCTACGGCGTGCAGTGCTTCAGCCGCTACCC
CGACCACATGAAGCAGCACGACTTCTTCAAGTCCGCCATGCCCGAAGGCTACGTCCAGGAGCGCACCATC
TTCTTCAAGGACGACGGCAACTACAAGACCCGCGCCGAGGTGAAGTTCGAGGGCGACACCCTGGTGAACC
GCATCGAGCTGAAGGGCATCGACTTCAAGGAGGACGGCAACATCCTGGGGCACAAGCTGGAGTACAACTA
CAACAGCCACAACGTCTATATCATGGCCGACAAGCAGAAGAACGGCATCAAGGTGAACTTCAAGATCCGC
CACAACATCGAGGACGGCAGCGTGCAGCTCGCCGACCACTACCAGCAGAACACCCCCATCGGCGACGGCC
CCGTGCTGCTGCCCGACAACCACTACCTGAGCACCCAGTCCGCCCTGAGCAAAGACCCCAACGAGAAGCG
CGATCACATGGTCCTGCTGGAGTTCGTGACCGCCGCCGGGATCACTCACGGCATGGACGAGCTGTACAAG
GGTACCATGGCAGCCATGCTGAAGTGCGTGATGAGCGGCAGTCAGGTGAAAGTATTTGGGAAAGCAGTTC
AAGCTCTATCACGAATTAGTGACGAGTTCTGGCTAGACCCATCTAAAAAAGGTCTTGCTCTAAGATGTGT
GAATTCTTCTCGGTCAGCATATGGATGTGTCCTGTTCTCTCCTGTGTTTTTTCAGCATTATCAATGGTCA
GCTTTAGTGAAAATGAGTGAAAATGAACTTGACACAACACTGCATTTAAAATGCAAATTGGGAATGAAGT
CAATTTTGCCCATCTTTAGATGTCTGAATTCCCTTGAAAGAAATATAGAGAAGTGCAGAATATTCACCAG
ATCTGATAAATGCAAAGTAGTTATTCAATTCTTCTACAGACATGGTATTAAAAGAACTCATAATATATGT
TTTCAAGAAAGTCAGCCTTTGCAAGTTATTTTTGACAAGAATGTTTGTACTAATACGCTAATGATTCAAC
CAAGATTGCTTGCTGATGCCATTGTTCTTTTTACATCAAGTCAAGAGGAAGTTACTCTTGCTGTTACTCC
ACTGAATTTTTGCCTCAAGAGTTCTAATGAGGAATCAATGGATTTGAGCAATGCTGTACACAGTGAGATG
TTTGTTGGCTCAGATGAGTTTGACTTCTTTCAAATTGGAATGGACACTGAGATAACATTTTGTTTCAAAG
AATTGAAGGGAATACTGACATTTTCAGAAGCTACACATGCTCCTATATCCATTTATTTTGATTTCCCTGG
GAAACCTCTGGCTTTGAGTATTGATGATATGTTAGTGGAAGCTAACTTTATTTTGGCCACATTAGCTGAT
GAACAAAGTAGAGCATCTTCACCACAGTCACTGTGTCTTTCACAGAAACGAAAAAGGTCAGATCTGATTG
AAAAAAAGGCTGGCAAAAATGTAACTGGCCAGGCCCTGGAATGTATTTCAAAAAAAGCAGCACCAAGAAG
GCTTTATCCTAAGGAGACTCTCACAAACATATCTGCATTGGAAAACTGTGGCAGCCCTGCAATGAAAAGA
GTGGATGGAGATGTCAGTGAAGTATCAGAAAGCAGTGTCAGCAACACAGAGGAAGTGCCAGGGTCTCTGT
GTCTCAGAAAGTTTTCTTGCATGTTCTTTGGAGCAGTTTCTTCTGACCAGCAAGAACACTTCAACCACCC
TTTCGACAGTCTGGCAAGAGCAAGTGACAGTGAAGAGGACATGAATAATGTGTGCTGCAGGAAAGAATTT
AATGGAAGTGATGCCAAATATTTCTGTATTATCTGAGGATCCGAATTCTGCAGATATCCAGCACAGTGGC
GGCCGCTCGAGTCTAGAGGGCCCGTTTAAACCCGCTGATCAGCCTCGACTGTGCCTTCTAGTTGCCAGCC
ATCTGTTGTTTGCCCCTCCCCCGTGCCTTCCTTGACCCTGGAAGGTGCCACTCCCACTGTCCTTTCCTAA
TAAAATGAGGAAATTGCATCGCATTGTCTGAGTAGGTGTCATTCTATTCTGGGGGGTGGGGTGGGGCAGG
ACAGCAAGGGGGAGGATTGGGAAGACAATAGCAGGCATGCTGGGGATGCGGTGGGCTCTATGGCTTCTGA
GGCGGAAAGAACCAGCTGGGGCTCTAGGGGGTATCCCC
[124 nt withheld, positions 3119-3242]
C
[91 nt withheld, positions 3244-3334]
A
[49 nt withheld, positions 3336-3384]
CCTTTGACGTTGGAGTCCACGTTCTTT
[37 nt withheld, positions 3412-3448]
ACCCTATCTCGGTCTATTCTTTTGATTTATAAGGGATTTTGCCGATTTCGGCCTATTGGTTAAAAAATGA
GCTGATTTAACAAAAATTTAACGCGAATTAATTCTGTGGAATGTGTGTCAGTTAGGGTGTGGAAAGTCCC
CAGGCTCCCCAGCAGGCAGAAGTATGCAAAGCATGCATCTCAATTAGTCAGCAACCAGGTGTGGAAAGTC
CCCAGGCTCCCCAGCAGGCAGAAGTATGCAAAGCATGCATCTCAATTAGTCAGCAACCATAGTCCCGCCC
CTAACTCCGCCCATCCCGCCCCTAACTCCGCCCAGTTCCGCCCATTCTCCGCCCCATGGCTGACTAATTT
TTTTTATTTATGCAGAGGCCGAGGCCGCCTCTGCCTCTGAGCTATTCCAGAAGTAGTGAGGAGGCTTTTT
TGGAGGCCTAGGCTTTTGCAAAAAGCTCCCGGGAGCTTGTATATCCATTTTCGGATCTGATCAAGAGACA
GGATGAGGATCGTTTCGCATGATTGAACAAGATGGATTGCACGCAGGTTCTCCGGCCGCTTGGGTGGAGA
GGCTATTCGGCTATGACTGGGCACAACAGACAATCGGCTGCTCTGATGCCGCCGTGTTCCGGCTGTCAGC
GCAGGGGCGCCCGGTTCTTTTTGTCAAGACCGACCTGTCCGGTGCCCTGAATGAACTGCAGGACGAGGCA
GCGCGGCTATCGTGGCTGGCCACGACGGGCGTTCCTTGCGCAGCTGTGCTCGACGTTGTCACTGAAGCGG
GAAGGGACTGGCTGCTATTGGGCGAAGTGCCGGGGCAGGATCTCCTGTCATCTCACCTTGCTCCTGCCGA
GAAAGTATCCATCATGGCTGATGCAATGCGGCGGCTGCATACGCTTGATCCGGCTACCTGCCCATTCGAC
CACCAAGCGAAACATCGCATCGAGCGAGCACGTACTCGGATGGAAGCCGGTCTTGTCGATCAGGATGATC
TGGACGAAGAGCATCAGGGGCTCGCGCCAGCCGAACTGTTCGCCAGGCTCAAGGCGCGCATGCCCGACGG
CGAGGATCTCGTCGTGACCCATGGCGATGCCTGCTTGCCGAATATCATGGTGGAAAATGGCCGCTTTTCT
GGATTCATCGACTGTGGCCGGCTGGGTGTGGCGGACCGCTATCAGGACATAGCGTTGGCTACCCGTGATA
TTGCTGAAGAGCTTGGCGGCGAATGGGCTGACCGCTTCCTCGTGCTTTACGGTATCGCCGCTCCCGATTC
GCAGCGCATCGCCTTCTATCGCCTTCTTGACGAGTTCTTCTGAGCGGGACTCTGGGGTTCGAAATGACCG
ACCAAGCGACGCCCAACCTGCCATCACGAGATTTCGATTCCACCGCCGCCTTCTATGAAAGGTTGGGCTT
CGGAATCGTTTTCCGGGACGCCGGCTGGATGATCCTCCAGCGCGGGGATCTCATGCTGGAGTTCTTCGCC
CACCCCAACTTGTTTATTGCAGCTTATAATGGTTACAAATAAAGCAATAGCATCACAAATTTCACAAATA
AAGCATTTTTTTCACTGCATTCTAGTTGTGGTTTGTCCAAACTCATCAATGTATCTTATCATGTCTGTAT
ACCGTCGACCTCTAGCTAGAGCTTGGCGTAATCATGGTCATAGCTGTTTCCTGTGTGAAATTGTTATCCG
CTCACAATTCCACACAACATACGAGCCGGAAGCATAAAGTGTAAAGCCTGGGGTGCCTAATGAGTGAGCT
AACTCACATTAATTGCGTTGCGCTCACTGCCCGCTTTCCAGTCGGGAAACCTGTCGTGCCAGCTGCATTA
ATGAATCGGCCAACGCGCGGGGAGAGGCGGTTTGCGTATTGGGCGCTCTTCCGCTTCCTCGCTCACTGAC
TCGCTGCGCTCGGTCGTTCGGCTGCGGCGAGCGGTATCAGCTCACTCAAAGGCGGTAATACGGTTATCCA
CAGAATCAGGGGATAACGCAGGAAAGAACATGTGAGCAAAAGGCCAGCAAAAGGCCAGGAACCGTAAAAA
GGCCGCGTTGCTGGCGTTTTTCCATAGGCTCCGCCCCCCTGACGAGCATCACAAAAATCGACGCTCAAGT
CAGAGGTGGCGAAACCCGACAGGACTATAAAGATACCAGGCGTTTCCCCCTGGAAGCTCCCTCGTGCGCT
CTCCTGTTCCGACCCTGCCGCTTACCGGATACCTGTCCGCCTTTCTCCCTTCGGGAAGCGTGGCGCTTTC
TCATAGCTCACGCTGTAGGTATCTCAGTTCGGTGTAGGTCGTTCGCTCCAAGCTGGGCTGTGTGCACGAA
CCCCCCGTTCAGCCCGACCGCTGCGCCTTATCCGGTAACTATCGTCTTGAGTCCAACCCGGTAAGACACG
ACTTATCGCCACTGGCAGCAGCCACTGGTAACAGGATTAGCAGAGCGAGGTATGTAGGCGGTGCTACAGA
GTTCTTGAAGTGGTGGCCTAACTACGGCTACACTAGAAGAACAGTATTTGGTATCTGCGCTCTGCTGAAG
CCAGTTACCTTCGGAAAAAGAGTTGGTAGCTCTTGATCCGGCAAACAAACCACCGCTGGTAGCGGTGGTT
TTTTTGTTTGCAAGCAGCAGATTACGCGCAGAAAAAAAGGATCTCAAGAAGATCCTTTGATCTTTTCTAC
GGGGTCTGACGCTCAGTGGAACGAAAACTCACGTTAAGGGATTTTGGTCATGAGATTATCAAAAAGGATC
TTCACCTAGATCCTTTTAAATTAAAAATGAAGTTTTAAATCAATCTAAAGTATATATGAGTAAACTTGGT
CTGACAGTTACCAATGCTTAATCAGTGAGGCACCTATCTCAGCGATCTGTCTATTTCGTTCATCCATAGT
TGCCTGACTCCCCGTCGTGTAGATAACTACGATACGGGAGGGCTTACCATCTGGCCCCAGTGCTGCAATG
ATACCGCGAGACCCACGCTCACCGGCTCCAGATTTATCAGCAATAAACCAGCCAGCCGGAAGGGCCGAGC
GCAGAAGTGGTCCTGCAACTTTATCCGCCTCCATCCAGTCTATTAATTGTTGCCGGGAAGCTAGAGTAAG
TAGTTCGCCAGTTAATAGTTTGCGCAACGTTGTTGCCATTGCTACAGGCATCGTGGTGTCACGCTCGTCG
TTTGGTATGGCTTCATTCAGCTCCGGTTCCCAACGATCAAGGCGAGTTACATGATCCCCCATGTTGTGCA
AAAAAGCGGTTAGCTCCTTCGGTCCTCCGATCGTTGTCAGAAGTAAGTTGGCCGCAGTGTTATCACTCAT
GGTTATGGCAGCACTGCATAATTCTCTTACTGTCATGCCATCCGTAAGATGCTTTTCTGTGACTGGTGAG
TACTCAACCAAGTCATTCTGAGAATAGTGTATGCGGCGACCGAGTTGCTCTTGCCCGGCGTCAATACGGG
ATAATACCGCGCCACATAGCAGAACTTTAAAAGTGCTCATCATTGGAAAACGTTCTTCGGGGCGAAAACT
CTCAAGGATCTTACCGCTGTTGAGATCCAGTTCGATGTAACCCACTCGTGCACCCAACTGATCTTCAGCA
TCTTTTACTTTCACCAGCGTTTCTGGGTGAGCAAAAACAGGAAGGCAAAATGCCGCAAAAAAGGGAATAA
GGGCGACACGGAAATGTTGAATACTCATACTCTTCCTTTTTCAATATTATTGAAGCATTTATCAGGGTTA
TTGTCTCATGAGCGGATACATATTTGAATGTATTTAGAAAAATAAACAAATAGGGGTTCCGCGCACATTT
CCCCGAAAAGTGCCACCTGACGTCGACGGATCGGGAGATCTCCCGATCCCCTATGGTGCACTCTCAGTAC
AATCTGCTCTGATGCCGCATAGTTAAGCCAGTATCTGCTCCCTGCTTGTGTGTTGGAGGTCGCTGAGTAG
TGCGCGAGCAAAATTTAAGCTACAACAAGGCAAGGCTTGACCGACAATTG
Features (pLannotate 1.2.2; 21 found; start..end, strand, type, name):
     69..448     +  enhancer       CMV enhancer: human cytomegalovirus immediate early enhancer
    449..652     +  promoter       CMV promoter: human cytomegalovirus (CMV) immediate early promoter
    648..681     +  LTR            5' LTR (truncated) (fragment): truncated 5' long terminal repeat (LTR) from HIV-1
    697..715     +  promoter       T7 promoter: promoter for bacteriophage T7 RNA polymerase
    757..1470    +  CDS            GFP (S65T): GFP (S65T) is a basic (constitutively fluorescent) green fluorescent protein published in 1995, derived from Aequorea victoria.
   1486..2763    +  CDS            RAD9B: RAD9B_HUMAN - Experimental evidence at protein level: Swiss-Prot protein existence level 1. From Homo sapiens (Human).
   2849..3073    +  polyA_signal   bGH poly(A) signal: bovine growth hormone polyadenylation signal
   3077..3098    +  promoter       SV40 promoter (fragment): SV40 enhancer and early promoter
   3119..3547    +  rep_origin     f1 ori (sequence partly withheld): f1 bacteriophage origin of replication; arrow indicates direction of (+) strand synthesis
   3561..3890    +  promoter       SV40 promoter: SV40 enhancer and early promoter
   3957..4748    +  CDS            neo: KKA2_KLEPN - Also known as kan, nptII. Experimental evidence at protein level: Swiss-Prot protein existence level 1. Resistance to kanamycin, neomycin, paromomycin, ribostamycin, butirosin and gentamicin B. From Klebsiella pneumoniae.
   4772..4930    +  CDS            ble (fragment): BLE_KLEPN - Experimental evidence at protein level: Swiss-Prot protein existence level 1. Binding protein with a strong affinity to the bleomycin family of antibiotics. Binds to CL990; an antimitotic-antibiotic compound. From Klebsiella pneumoniae.
   4925..5046    +  polyA_signal   SV40 poly(A) signal: SV40 polyadenylation signal
   5119..5135    -  protein_bind   lac operator: The lac repressor binds to the lac operator to inhibit transcription in E. coli. This inhibition can be relieved by adding lactose or isopropyl-β-D-thiogalactopyranoside (IPTG). lac repressor encoded by lacI
   5143..5173    -  promoter       lac promoter: promoter for the E. coli lac operon
   5188..5209    -  protein_bind   CAP binding site: CAP binding activates transcription in the presence of cAMP. E. coli catabolite activator protein
   5222..5314    -  CDS            lacI (fragment): lac repressor; lacI; The lac repressor binds to the lac operator to inhibit transcription in E. coli. This inhibition can be relieved by adding lactose or isopropyl-β-D-thiogalactopyranoside (IPTG).
   5497..6085    -  rep_origin     ori: high-copy-number ColE1/pMB1/pBR322/pUC origin of replication
   6256..7116    -  CDS            AmpR: β-lactamase; bla; confers resistance to ampicillin, carbenicillin, and related antibiotics
   7117..7221    -  promoter       AmpR promoter: bla
   7280..7332    -  misc_feature   bom (fragment): basis of mobility region from pBR322
