[The description below was written by a language model from this plasmid's Addgene catalogue record and pLannotate feature annotations shown in this document.]
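Description:
R9-WT is a mammalian expression plasmid built on the pcDNA-3.1-N-EGFP backbone that expresses wild-type human RAD9B. The sequenced record is 7,418 nt. It is propagated in E. coli from a high-copy ColE1/pUC-type origin under ampicillin selection (β-lactamase driven by its own promoter), and it also carries an f1 origin, which permits single-stranded DNA production. A separate cassette in which the SV40 enhancer/early promoter drives the neomycin phosphotransferase gene, followed by an SV40 polyadenylation signal, provides a marker of the kind used for G418 selection of transfected mammalian cells.

The expression unit consists of the human cytomegalovirus immediate-early enhancer and promoter, a T7 promoter, a green fluorescent protein coding sequence (annotated as GFP S65T, consistent with the EGFP named in the backbone), the RAD9B coding sequence, and the bovine growth hormone polyadenylation signal. The GFP open reading frame lies immediately upstream of RAD9B and is separated from it by only a short linker. Together with the "N-EGFP" backbone name, this indicates an N-terminally GFP-tagged RAD9B fusion, although the record does not list the tag explicitly. The cloning sites used for the insert are not recorded. Several small annotated fragments (an HIV-1 LTR piece, ble, lacI, bom and the lac promoter/operator region) appear to be backbone remnants or short similarity matches rather than functional elements.

The stated purpose is expression of wild-type human RAD9B. The plasmid is associated with a study linking loss of RAD9B to impaired early neural development and risk of human spina bifida. The "WT" designation suggests use as a wild-type reference, but the record does not describe specific experiments.
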