Addgene plasmid #125210: R9-WT
Purpose: Expressing wildtype human Rad9b gene
Depositing lab: Richard Finnell. Depositing organization: Baylor College of Medicine. Publication: Loss of RAD9B impairs early neural development and contributes to the risk for human spina bifida. Cao X, Tian T, Steele JW, Cabrera RM, Aguiar-Pulido V, Wadhwa S, Bhavani N, Bi P, Gargurevich NH, Hoffman EN, Cai CQ, Marini NJ, Yang W, Shaw GM, Ross ME, Finnell RH, Lei Y. Hum Mutat. 2020 Apr;41(4):786-799. doi: 10.1002/humu.23969. Epub 2020 Jan 16. PubMed 31898828.
Backbone
  Vector backbone: pcDNA-3.1-N-EGFP
  Vector type: Mammalian Expression
Growth in bacteria
  Bacterial resistance: Ampicillin, 100 μg/mL
  Growth temperature: 37°C
  Growth strain: DH5alpha
  Copy number: High Copy
Gene/Insert
  Gene/Insert name: Rad9b
  Species: H. sapiens (human)
  Entrez Gene: RAD9B
  Cloning method: Restriction Enzyme; 5′ cloning site unknown (unknown if destroyed); 3′ cloning site unknown (unknown if destroyed)
  Sequencing primers: 5′ unknown
Terms and licenses: Academic/Nonprofit Terms; Industry Terms: Not Available to Industry
How to cite: R9-WT was a gift from Richard Finnell (Addgene plasmid # 125210 ; http://n2t.net/addgene:125210 ; RRID:Addgene_125210)
